Addgene plasmid #37398: zw4 (egghead) cDNA#7
Depositing lab: Norbert Perrimon. Depositing organization: Harvard Medical School. Publication: The neurogenic genes egghead and brainiac define a novel signaling pathway essential for epithelial morphogenesis during Drosophila oogenesis. Goode S, Melnick M, Chou TB, Perrimon N. Development. 1996 Dec;122(12):3863-79. PubMed 9012507.
Backbone
  Vector backbone: pNB40
Growth in bacteria
  Bacterial resistance: Ampicillin, 100 μg/mL
  Growth temperature: 37°C
  Growth strain: DH5alpha
  Copy number: Unknown
Gene/Insert
  Gene/Insert name: egghead
  Species: D. melanogaster (fly)
  Entrez Gene: egh (a.k.a. Dmel_CG9659, CG9659, Dmel\CG9659, EG:BACR25B3.8, ZW-4, l(1)3Ae, l(1)zw4, zw-4, zw4)
Terms and licenses: Academic/Nonprofit Terms; Industry Terms: Not Available to Industry
Depositor comments: Perrimon Lab plasmid #74
How to cite: zw4 (egghead) cDNA#7 was a gift from Norbert Perrimon (Addgene plasmid # 37398 ; http://n2t.net/addgene:37398 ; RRID:Addgene_37398)
