[The description below was written by a language model from this plasmid's Addgene catalogue record.]
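Description:
zw4 (egghead) cDNA#7 is a bacterial plasmid carrying a cDNA clone of the Drosophila melanogaster gene egghead (egh, also known as zw4, l(1)zw4 or CG9659) in the pNB40 backbone. pNB40 is generally known as a cDNA library cloning vector widely used for Drosophila embryonic libraries, and the "cDNA#7" in the name suggests that this is one of several isolates recovered from such a screen, although the record does not say so explicitly. The plasmid is propagated in E. coli under ampicillin selection. Its copy number is listed as unknown, and the origin of replication is not described.

The record gives no feature table, insert size, cloning sites, promoter, tags or reporter elements, so it cannot be determined from the available information whether the clone is full length, in which orientation it sits, or which vector-borne regulatory sequences flank it. No elements for expression in fly or other eukaryotic cells are recorded, so the construct is best regarded as a cDNA source clone rather than an expression vector.

egghead is a neurogenic gene. The associated publication characterises it together with brainiac as defining a signalling pathway required for epithelial morphogenesis during Drosophila oogenesis. Consistent with that context, a clone of this kind would typically serve as a template for sequencing the transcript, for generating hybridisation probes, or for subcloning the egh coding region into transformation or expression vectors, though the record itself does not state a specific intended use.
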