>Addgene plasmid #37398 | zw4 (egghead) cDNA#7 | addgene partial sequence | sequence record 50546 | SP6 5'-ATTTAGGTGACACTATAG-3'
AATAAACGCTCAACTTTGGGACCTGCACCCCCCCCCCTCGGCGGCAATCGCTGAGCTTTCAGGCACAAAC
AACTTACAAACATTTAGTATCTTTAGCCAGTTAGCCGCTGGCTGACTCATCCACAGTCGTTTGAGTCGGG
ATCGAACGAACGAACAAACAAGGCAGATAAGGATTTCCGATTGCGGAATTGCCAGAATTGCACAAGTCTA
CTTAAGGCTCTGGAGGACCAAAGCCACTTAAGTTACGTTATTACACACAAAAACTAAAAACTGAAAAAAC
AAAAAACAAAAAACAAGACACAACCCGCAAACCAAGATGAACTCCACCACAAAGCATCTGCTGCACTGCA
CACTGCTCATCACTGTGATAGTTACCTTCGAAGTATTCTCCGGCGGTATTAAGATTGACGAGAACTCGTT
CACGCTCGTGGATCCTTGGACTGAATACGGCCAATTGGCCACGGTTCTGCTGTACTTATTGCGCTTTCTC
ACGCTGCTCACGCTGCCCCAGGTGCTGTTCAATTTCTGCGGCCTGGTATTCTACAATGCCTTCCCCGAGA
AGGTCGTCCTCAAGGGCAGCCCCCTGCTGGCGCCCTTCATCTGCATCCGTGTGGTCACGCGCGGCGACTT
CCCGGATTTGGTTAAGACGAATGTGCTGCGCAACATGAACACCTGCCTAGACACGGGACTGGAGAACTTT
CTCATCGAAGTGG
